Addgene plasmid #135433: pDCB014
Purpose: Yeast integrating plasmid to express MCP-ABI and PYL1-VP64
Depositing lab: Jesse Zalatan. Depositing organization: University of Washington. Publication: CRISPR-Cas-Mediated Chemical Control of Transcriptional Dynamics in Yeast. Cunningham-Bryant D, Sun J, Fernandez B, Zalatan JG. Chembiochem. 2019 Jun 14;20(12):1519-1523. doi: 10.1002/cbic.201800823. Epub 2019 Apr 26. PubMed 30710419.
Backbone
  Vector backbone: pNH603
  Total vector size (bp): 11134
  Vector type: Yeast Expression
  Selectable markers: HIS3
Growth in bacteria
  Bacterial resistance: Ampicillin, 100 μg/mL
  Growth temperature: 37°C
  Growth strain: DH5alpha
  Copy number: High Copy
Gene/Insert 1
  Gene/Insert name: MCP-ABI
  Species: Synthetic
  Insert size (bp): 1326
  Promoter: pHHF2
  Cloning method: Gibson Cloning
  Sequencing primers: 5′ AGACGTGGTGGTTACGTTCC
Gene/Insert 2
  Gene/Insert name: PYL1-VP64
  Species: Synthetic
  Insert size (bp): 768
  Promoter: pAdh1
  Cloning method: Gibson Cloning
  Sequencing primers: 5′ CCTCGTCATTGTTCTCGTTCCC; 3′ AATATCGCACTCACGTAAACACTTAATC
Terms and licenses: Academic/Nonprofit Terms; Industry Terms: Not Available to Industry
How to cite: pDCB014 was a gift from Jesse Zalatan (Addgene plasmid # 135433 ; http://n2t.net/addgene:135433 ; RRID:Addgene_135433)
