[The description below was written by a language model from this plasmid's Addgene catalogue record, the feature table of its GenBank file and pLannotate feature annotations shown in this document.]
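Description:
pDCB014 is an 11.1 kb yeast integrating expression plasmid built on the pNH603 backbone. It carries no yeast replication origin. Instead, its payload is flanked by HIS3 5′ and 3′ untranslated-region homology arms, which direct the cassette into the chromosomal HIS3 locus. A HIS3 marker annotated "CG" (apparently the Candida glabrata gene), with its own promoter and terminator, provides selection for histidine prototrophy. In E. coli the plasmid is maintained at high copy from a ColE1-type origin with ampicillin resistance. The pBluescript-derived backbone also contributes an f1 origin, lacZα and lac promoter/operator remnants, and T3, T7 and M13 primer sites.

The payload consists of two independent expression cassettes encoding a chemically inducible dimerization pair. In the first cassette, the HHF2 promoter drives an SV40 nuclear localization signal fused to the MS2 coat protein (the delFG variant). A short GS linker joins this to a fragment of the Arabidopsis phosphatase ABI1, and an ENO2 terminator follows. In the second cassette, an ADH1 promoter drives an SV40 NLS fused to the abscisic acid receptor PYL1. A linker joins PYL1 to the VP64 activation domain, a tetramer of the minimal VP16 domain, and the cassette ends with a Candida albicans ADH1 terminator.

Abscisic acid promotes binding of PYL1 to ABI. MCP binds MS2 RNA hairpins, such as those placed on scaffold guide RNAs, so adding the hormone should recruit VP64 to CRISPR-targeted sites. This fits the associated work on chemical control of CRISPR-Cas transcriptional dynamics in yeast. The guide RNA and Cas components are not encoded on this plasmid. The depositor map and the sequencing-derived annotation differ slightly in length and use different coordinate origins, but they agree on content.
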