LOCUS       pDCB014_603bkbn 11134 bp ds-DNA circular 11-MAR-2020
DEFINITION  .
ACCESSION
VERSION
SOURCE      .
  ORGANISM  .
COMMENT
COMMENT     ApEinfo:methylated:1
FEATURES             Location/Qualifiers
     primer_bind     11105..11124
                     /locus_tag="T3"
                     /label="T3"
                     /ApEinfo_label="T3"
                     /ApEinfo_fwdcolor="cyan"
                     /ApEinfo_revcolor="green"
                     /ApEinfo_graphicformat="arrow_data {{0 1 2 0 0 -1} {} 0}
                     width 5 offset 0"
     primer_bind     complement(7707..7724)
                     /locus_tag="M13-fwd"
                     /label="M13-fwd"
                     /ApEinfo_label="M13-fwd"
                     /ApEinfo_fwdcolor="cyan"
                     /ApEinfo_revcolor="green"
                     /ApEinfo_graphicformat="arrow_data {{0 1 2 0 0 -1} {} 0}
                     width 5 offset 0"
     terminator      3872..3874
                     /locus_tag="C Albicans Tadh1"
                     /label="C Albicans Tadh1"
                     /ApEinfo_label="C Albicans Tadh1"
                     /ApEinfo_fwdcolor="cyan"
                     /ApEinfo_revcolor="cyan"
                     /ApEinfo_graphicformat="arrow_data {{0 1 2 0 0 -1} {} 0}
                     width 5 offset 0"
     promoter        4105..5604
                     /locus_tag="Adh promoter"
                     /label="Adh promoter"
                     /ApEinfo_label="Adh promoter"
                     /ApEinfo_fwdcolor="#cccccc"
                     /ApEinfo_revcolor="green"
                     /ApEinfo_graphicformat="arrow_data {{0 1 2 0 0 -1} {} 0}
                     width 5 offset 0"
     primer_bind     11067..11087
                     /locus_tag="M13-rev"
                     /label="M13-rev"
                     /ApEinfo_label="M13-rev"
                     /ApEinfo_fwdcolor="cyan"
                     /ApEinfo_revcolor="green"
                     /ApEinfo_graphicformat="arrow_data {{0 1 2 0 0 -1} {} 0}
                     width 5 offset 0"
     terminator      3875..4099
                     /locus_tag="Eno2t"
                     /label="Eno2t"
                     /ApEinfo_label="Eno2t"
                     /ApEinfo_fwdcolor="#c0c0c0"
                     /ApEinfo_revcolor="green"
                     /ApEinfo_graphicformat="arrow_data {{0 1 2 0 0 -1} {} 0}
                     width 5 offset 0"
     misc_binding    5608..5628
                     /locus_tag="Nuclear Localization Signal (from SV40)"
                     /label="Nuclear Localization Signal (from SV40)"
                     /ApEinfo_label="Nuclear Localization Signal (from SV40)"
                     /ApEinfo_fwdcolor="#ff7e07"
                     /ApEinfo_revcolor="#08b0ff"
                     /ApEinfo_graphicformat="arrow_data {{0 1 2 0 0 -1} {} 0}
                     width 5 offset 0"
     primer_bind     complement(7681..7708)
                     /locus_tag="T7"
                     /label="T7"
                     /ApEinfo_label="T7"
                     /ApEinfo_fwdcolor="cyan"
                     /ApEinfo_revcolor="green"
                     /ApEinfo_graphicformat="arrow_data {{0 1 2 0 0 -1} {} 0}
                     width 5 offset 0"
     rep_origin      10017..10699
                     /locus_tag="ColE1 origin"
                     /label="ColE1 origin"
                     /ApEinfo_label="ColE1 origin"
                     /ApEinfo_fwdcolor="gray50"
                     /ApEinfo_revcolor="gray50"
                     /ApEinfo_graphicformat="arrow_data {{0 1 2 0 0 -1} {} 0}
                     width 5 offset 0"
     rep_origin      complement(7869..8309)
                     /locus_tag="F1 ori"
                     /label="F1 ori"
                     /ApEinfo_label="F1 ori"
                     /ApEinfo_fwdcolor="gray50"
                     /ApEinfo_revcolor="gray50"
                     /ApEinfo_graphicformat="arrow_data {{0 1 2 0 0 -1} {} 0}
                     width 5 offset 0"
     CDS             7795..7863
                     /locus_tag="LacZ alpha"
                     /label="LacZ alpha"
                     /ApEinfo_label="LacZ alpha"
                     /ApEinfo_fwdcolor="cornflower blue"
                     /ApEinfo_revcolor="cornflower blue"
                     /ApEinfo_graphicformat="arrow_data {{0 1 2 0 0 -1} {} 0}
                     width 5 offset 0"
     misc_binding    11039..11061
                     /locus_tag="LacO"
                     /label="LacO"
                     /ApEinfo_label="LacO"
                     /ApEinfo_fwdcolor="cornflower blue"
                     /ApEinfo_revcolor="cornflower blue"
                     /ApEinfo_graphicformat="arrow_data {{0 1 2 0 0 -1} {} 0}
                     width 5 offset 0"
     misc_feature    2591..2941
                     /gene="mcp1"
                     /SECDrawAs="Region"
                     /locus_tag="MCPdelFG"
                     /label="MCPdelFG"
                     /ApEinfo_label="MCPdelFG"
                     /ApEinfo_fwdcolor="#ecff24"
                     /ApEinfo_revcolor="#f06bff"
                     /ApEinfo_graphicformat="arrow_data {{0 1 2 0 0 -1} {} 0}
                     width 5 offset 0"
     misc_feature    1928..2548
                     /locus_tag="pHHF2"
                     /label="pHHF2"
                     /ApEinfo_label="pHHF2"
                     /ApEinfo_fwdcolor="#008080"
                     /ApEinfo_revcolor="green"
                     /ApEinfo_graphicformat="arrow_data {{0 1 2 0 0 -1} {} 0}
                     width 5 offset 0"
     CDS             9260..9919
                     /locus_tag="AmpR"
                     /label="AmpR"
                     /ApEinfo_label="AmpR"
                     /ApEinfo_fwdcolor="yellow"
                     /ApEinfo_revcolor="yellow"
                     /ApEinfo_graphicformat="arrow_data {{0 1 2 0 0 -1} {} 0}
                     width 5 offset 0"
     misc_binding    2564..2584
                     /locus_tag="Nuclear Localization Signal (from SV40)(1)"
                     /label="Nuclear Localization Signal (from SV40)(1)"
                     /ApEinfo_label="Nuclear Localization Signal (from SV40)"
                     /ApEinfo_fwdcolor="#ff7e07"
                     /ApEinfo_revcolor="#08b0ff"
                     /ApEinfo_graphicformat="arrow_data {{0 1 2 0 0 -1} {} 0}
                     width 5 offset 0"
     misc_feature    502..1915
                     /locus_tag="CG HIS3 w promoter and terminator"
                     /label="CG HIS3 w promoter and terminator"
                     /ApEinfo_label="CG HIS3 w promoter and terminator"
                     /ApEinfo_fwdcolor="#fffc1b"
                     /ApEinfo_revcolor="#fffc1b"
                     /ApEinfo_graphicformat="arrow_data {{0 1 2 0 0 -1} {} 0}
                     width 5 offset 0"
     misc_feature    38..501
                     /locus_tag="HIS3 5UTR"
                     /label="HIS3 5UTR"
                     /ApEinfo_label="HIS3 5UTR"
                     /ApEinfo_fwdcolor="#e5e066"
                     /ApEinfo_revcolor="#e5e066"
                     /ApEinfo_graphicformat="arrow_data {{0 1 2 0 0 -1} {} 0}
                     width 5 offset 0"
     misc_feature    2948..3847
                     /locus_tag="ABI"
                     /label="ABI"
                     /ApEinfo_label="ABI"
                     /ApEinfo_fwdcolor="#5eaeff"
                     /ApEinfo_revcolor="green"
                     /ApEinfo_graphicformat="arrow_data {{0 1 2 0 0 -1} {} 0}
                     width 5 offset 0"
     terminator      join(6406..6766,6773..7039)
                     /locus_tag="C Albicans Tadh1(1)"
                     /label="C Albicans Tadh1(1)"
                     /ApEinfo_label="C Albicans Tadh1"
                     /ApEinfo_fwdcolor="cyan"
                     /ApEinfo_revcolor="cyan"
                     /ApEinfo_graphicformat="arrow_data {{0 1 2 0 0 -1} {} 0}
                     width 5 offset 0"
     terminator      7046..7100
                     /locus_tag="C Albicans Tadh1(2)"
                     /label="C Albicans Tadh1(2)"
                     /ApEinfo_label="C Albicans Tadh1"
                     /ApEinfo_fwdcolor="cyan"
                     /ApEinfo_revcolor="cyan"
                     /ApEinfo_graphicformat="arrow_data {{0 1 2 0 0 -1} {} 0}
                     width 5 offset 0"
     misc_feature    7102..7636
                     /locus_tag="HIS 3UTR"
                     /label="HIS 3UTR"
                     /ApEinfo_label="HIS 3UTR"
                     /ApEinfo_fwdcolor="#e9d130"
                     /ApEinfo_revcolor="#e9d130"
                     /ApEinfo_graphicformat="arrow_data {{0 1 2 0 0 -1} {} 0}
                     width 5 offset 0"
     misc_feature    2942..2947
                     /locus_tag="GS Linker"
                     /label="GS Linker"
                     /ApEinfo_label="GS Linker"
                     /ApEinfo_fwdcolor="#71ff7e"
                     /ApEinfo_revcolor="green"
                     /ApEinfo_graphicformat="arrow_data {{0 1 2 0 0 -1} {} 0}
                     width 5 offset 0"
     misc_feature    5629..6177
                     /locus_tag="PYL1"
                     /label="PYL1"
                     /ApEinfo_label="PYL1"
                     /ApEinfo_fwdcolor="#5eaeff"
                     /ApEinfo_revcolor="green"
                     /ApEinfo_graphicformat="arrow_data {{0 1 2 0 0 -1} {} 0}
                     width 5 offset 0"
     CDS             6205..6369
                     /locus_tag="VP64"
                     /label="VP64"
                     /ApEinfo_label="VP64"
                     /ApEinfo_fwdcolor="#02ff01"
                     /ApEinfo_revcolor="#01ff20"
                     /ApEinfo_graphicformat="arrow_data {{0 1 2 0 0 -1} {} 0}
                     width 5 offset 0"
     misc_feature    6178..6204
                     /locus_tag="Linker"
                     /label="Linker"
                     /ApEinfo_label="Linker"
                     /ApEinfo_fwdcolor="#ffe980"
                     /ApEinfo_revcolor="green"
                     /ApEinfo_graphicformat="arrow_data {{0 1 2 0 0 -1} {} 0}
                     width 5 offset 0"
ORIGIN
        1 ggccggccat ttaaatgttt aaacggccac gctggccGCT GCACGGTCCT GTTCCCTAGC
       61 ATGTACGTGA GCGTATTTCC TTTTAAACCA CGACGCTTTG TCTTCATTCA ACGTTTCCCA
      121 TTGTTTTTTT CTACTATTGC TTTGCTGTGG GAAAAACTTA TCGAAAGATG ACGACTTTTT
      181 CTTAATTCTC GTTTTAAGAG CTTGGTGAGC GCTAGGAGTC ACTGCCAGGT ATCGTTTGAA
      241 CACGGCATTA GTCAGGGAAG TCATAACACA GTCCTTTCCC GCAATTTTCT TTTTCTATTA
      301 CTCTTGGCCT CCTCTAGTAC ACTCTATATT TTTTTATGCC TCGGTAATGA TTTTCATTTT
      361 TTTTTTTCCA CCTAGCGGAT GACTCTTTTT TTTTCTTAGC GATTGGCATT ATCACATAAT
      421 GAATTATACA TTATATAAAG TAATGTGATT TCTTCGAAGA ATATACTAAA AAATGAGCAG
      481 GCAAGATAAA CGAAGGCAAA GAGGCTCTAT ATGTATATAA AGCTGCGGAT GCCTTCTGAT
      541 TTAATCTAGT TCTAGTTTAC TTCAGGTTTA CTTAAAGTTG AGATAATTGA AGCAAAGAGA
      601 AGCATCGAGC AAAGGATGGC GTTTGTTAAG AGGGTTACGC AGGAGACGAA TATACAGCTG
      661 GCGCTGGATC TTGACGGTGG GTCTGTTTCT GTACGGGAGA GCATACTGGG CAAGGAATAT
      721 GCTAGTGGTG ATGGGCAGAC CATCCATGTG CACACTGGAG TTGGGTTTTT GGACCACATG
      781 TTGACTGCGC TGGCGAAGCA TGGCGGGTGG TCTCTGATCC TGGAGTGTAT AGGGGACTTG
      841 CACATCGATG ACCACCACAC TGTTGAGGAC TGTGGGATTG CGCTGGGCCA AGCGTTCAAG
      901 GAGGCGCTTG GCTCCGTGCG TGGTATCAAG AGGTTCGGGC ATGGGTTTGC ACCACTGGAC
      961 GAGGCGCTGA GCCGCGCTGT GGTTGACTTC TCCAATAGGC CTTTCGCCGT GGTGGAGCTG
     1021 GGCCTGAAGC GAGAACGCAT AGGCCAGCTA TCCACAGAGA TGATCCCGCA CTTCTTGGAG
     1081 AGTTTCGCCA CTGAGGCGCG TATCACCATG CATGTGGACT GTCTGCGGGG CACCAACGAC
     1141 CACCACCGCT CCGAATCAGC TTTCAAGGCG CTCGCCATCG CCATCAGAGA GGCAAGAACA
     1201 CCTACGGGTC GCGATGACGT TCCATCCACT AAGGGTGTCC TAGCATAGAA CACAGCCCAC
     1261 AGCTACCACC ATCAACAATA TTTATATAGA TAACGTACAC ATAGAAATCA CACAAACAGA
     1321 GTATTTATTC TTAACTACAT GAACTACCAT CAGACCGTCT GGGCCACTAT ATAATGTGCT
     1381 ATTCATAAAC GTGATCACTC TACGTAGCAG GCGACCCCAG GTGAAAATTT TTCAGCGAGC
     1441 TGCCAGATTG TCAGGTGAAA AACTGAAAAA AACTTCTGGG CGATGAGCTT GTGGCGGGAA
     1501 ATTAAGTATA TAAAGCAGTT AGTTTCTTCT GCTTCTTGTG GTTCTGGGTA TTCTTGTAAT
     1561 ATTTGGAATA ATAGAAAACC AAGACTACTG CCTTTCTTTT CATATTATAG AGGAAGAAAT
     1621 ACGCACGAAC ACGATATAGA GGTAAATTTT TTGCAAAAAG ATACCAAACT ATAAAAGAAA
     1681 TAGAAGACTA AACTACAAAA AATAAAGAAA GTAATACATA TATCCAATAT GACTGAGTTA
     1741 GCAGAGCAAG TTTCCATGCC TGAAGGGCAA CAAAGACGTG GTGGTTACGT TCCACCTCAC
     1801 ATCCGTAACG GTGGTGGCAG AAGAGGCGAT TCTGCTCCTC GTGGTGGTTT CAACAACGGT
     1861 GGCGGCCGTG GTGGTTTCTT CAGAAACAAC GGTGACCGTG GTGGATTCGG CTTTGGGTAC
     1921 CGGGCCCAAA GTGGAAGTCA CAAAACAGTG GTCCTATATA AAAGAACAAG AAAAAGATTA
     1981 TTTATATACA ACTGCGGTCA CAAGAAGCAA CGCGAGAGAG CACAACACGC TGTTATCACG
     2041 CAAACTATGT TTTGACACCG AGCCATAGCC GTGATTGTGC GTCACATTGG GCGATAATGA
     2101 ACGCTAAATG ACCAACTCCC ATCCGTAGGA GCCCCTTAGG GCGTGCCAAT AGTTTCACGC
     2161 GCTTAATGCG AAGTGCTCGG AACGGACAAC TGTGGTCGTT TGGCACCGGG AAAGTGGTAC
     2221 TAGACCGAGA GTTTCGCATT TGTATGGCAG GACGTTCTGG GAGCTTCGCG TCTAAAGCTT
     2281 TTTCGGGCGC GAAATGCAGA CCAGACCAGA ACAAAACAAC TGACAAGAAG GCGTTTAATT
     2341 TAATATGTTG TTCACTCGCG CCTGGGCTGT TGTTATTCGG CTAGATACAT ACGTGTTTGT
     2401 GCGTATGTAG TTATATCATA TATAAGTATA TTAGGATGAG GCGGTGAAAG AGATTTTTTT
     2461 TTTTTCGCTT AATTTATTCT TTTCTCTATC TTTTTTCCTA CATCTTGTTC AAAAGAGTAG
     2521 CAAAAACAAC AATCAATACA ATAAAATAAT GTCTCTCGAG ATGCCCAAAA AgAAAagaAA
     2581 AGTGGGTAGT atggcttcta actttactca gttcgttctc gtcgacaatg gcggaactgg
     2641 cgacgtgact gtcgccccaa gcaacttcgc taacgggatc gctgaatgga tcagctctaa
     2701 ctcgcgttca caggcttaca aagtaacctg tagcgttcgt cagagctctg cgcagaatcg
     2761 caaatacacc atcaaagtcg aggtgcctaa aggcgcctgg cgttcgtact taaatatgga
     2821 actaaccatt ccaattttcg ccacgaattc cgactgcgag cttattgtta aggcaatgca
     2881 aggtctccta aaagatggaa acccgattcc ctcagcaatc gcagcaaact ccggcatcta
     2941 cGGCTCCACG CGTGTGCCTT TGTATGGTTT TACTTCGATT TGTGGAAGAA GACCTGAGAT
     3001 GGAAGcTGCT GTTTCGACTA TACCAAGATT CCTTCAATCT TCCTCTGGTT CGATGTTAGA
     3061 TGGTCGGTTT GATCCTCAAT CCGCCGCTCA TTTCTTCGGT GTTTACGACG GCCATGGCGG
     3121 TTCTCAGGTA GCGAACTATT GTAGAGAGAG GATGCATTTG GCTTTGGCGG AGGAGATAGC
     3181 TAAGGAGAAA CCGATGCTCT GCGATGGTGA TACGTGGCTG GAGAAGTGGA AGAAAGCTCT
     3241 TTTCAACTCG TTCCTGAGAG TTGACTCGGA GATTGAGTCA GTTGCGCCGG AGACGGTTGG
     3301 GTCAACGTCG GTGGTTGCCG TTGTTTTCCC GTCTCACATC TTCGTCGCTA ACTGCGGTGA
     3361 CTCTAGAGCC GTTCTTTGCC GCGGCAAAAC TGCACTTCCA TTATCCGTTG ACCATAAACC
     3421 GGATAGAGAA GATGAAGCTG CGAGGATTGA AGCCGCAGGA GGGAAAGTGA TTCAGTGGAA
     3481 TGGAGCTCGT GTTTTCGGTG TTCTCGCCAT GTCGAGATCC ATTGGCGATA GATACTTGAA
     3541 ACCATCCATC ATTCCTGATC CGGAAGTGAC GGCTGTGAAG AGAGTAAAAG AAGATGATTG
     3601 TCTGATTTTG GCGAGTGACG GGGTTTGGGA TGTAATGACG GATGAAGAAG CGTGTGAGAT
     3661 GGCAAGGAAG CGGATTCTCT TGTGGCACAA GAAAAACGCG GTGGCTGGGG ATGCATCGTT
     3721 GCTCGCGGAT GAGCGGAGAA AGGAAGGGAA AGATCCTGCG GCGATGTCCG CGGCTGAGTA
     3781 TTTGTCAAAG CTGGCGATAC AGAGAGGAAG CAAAGACAAC ATAAGTGTGG TGGTGGTTGA
     3841 TTTGAAGGCG GCCGCCACCG CGGTGGAGCT CTAAAGTGCT TTTAACTAAG AATTATTAGT
     3901 CTTTTCTGCT TATTTTTTCA TCATAGTTTA GAACACTTTA TATTAACGAA TAGTTTATGA
     3961 ATCTATTTAG GTTTAAAAAT TGATACAGTT TTATAAGTTA CTTTTTCAAA GACTCGTGCT
     4021 GTCTATTGCA TAATGCACTG GAAGGGGAAA AAAAAGGTGC ACACGCGTGG CTTTTTCTTG
     4081 AATTTGCAGT TTGAAAAATg gcccTAAAAC AAGAAGAGGG TTGACTACAT CACGATGAGG
     4141 GGGATCGAAG AAATGATGGT AAATGAAATA GGAAATCAAG GAGCATGAAG GCAAAAGACA
     4201 AATATAAGGG TCGAACGAAA AATAAAGTGA AAAGTGTTGA TATGATGTAT TTGGCTTTGC
     4261 GGCGCCGAAA AAACGAGTTT ACGCAATTGC ACAATCATGC TGACTCTGTG GCGGACCCGC
     4321 GCTCTTGCCG GCCCGGCGAT AACGCTGGGC GTGAGGCTGT GCCCGGCGGA GTTTTTTGCG
     4381 CCTGCATTTT CCAAGGTTTA CCCTGCGCTA AGGGGCGAGA TTGGAGAAGC AATAAGAATG
     4441 CCGGTTGGGG TTGCGATGAT GACGACCACG ACAACTGGTG TCATTATTTA AGTTGCCGAA
     4501 AGAACCTGAG TGCATTTGCA ACATGAGTAT ACTAGAAGAA TGAGCCAAGA CTTGCGAGAC
     4561 GCGAGTTTGC CGGTGGTGCG AACAATAGAG CGACCATGAC CTTGAAGGTG AGACGCGCAT
     4621 AACCGCTAGA GTACTTTGAA GAGGAAACAG CAATAGGGTT GCTACCAGTA TAAATAGACA
     4681 GGTACATACA ACACTGGAAA TGGTTGTCTG TTTGAGTACG CTTTCAATTC ATTTGGGTGT
     4741 GCACTTTATT ATGTTACAAT ATGGAAGGGA ACTTTACACT TCTCCTATGC ACATATATTA
     4801 ATTAAAGTCC AATGCTAGTA GAGAAGGGGG GTAACACCCC TCCGCGCTCT TTTCCGATTT
     4861 TTTTCTAAAC CGTGGAATAT TTCGGATATC CTTTTGTTGT TTCCGGGTGT ACAATATGGA
     4921 CTTCCTCTTT TCTGGCAACC AAACCCATAC ATCGGGATTC CTATAATACC TTCGTTGGTC
     4981 TCCCTAACAT GTAGGTGGCG GAGGGGAGAT ATACAATAGA ACAGATACCA GACAgGACAT
     5041 AATGGGCTAA ACAAGACTAC ACCAATTACA CTGCCTCATT GATGGTGGTA CATAACGAAC
     5101 TAATACTGTA GCCCTAGACT TGATAGCCAT CATCATATCG AAGTTTCACT ACCCTTTTTC
     5161 CATTTGCCAT CTATTGAAGT AATAATAGGC GCATGCAACT TCTTTTCTTT TTTTTTCTTT
     5221 TCTCTCTCCC CCGTTGTTGT CTCACCATAT CCGCAATGAC AAAAAAATGA TGGAAGACAC
     5281 TAAAGGAAAA AATTAACGAC AAAGACAGCA CCAACAGATG TCGTTGTTCC AGAGCTGATG
     5341 AGGGGTATCT CGAAGCACAC GAAACTTTTT CCTTCCTTCA TTCACGCACA CTACTCTCTA
     5401 ATGAGCAACG GTATACGGCC TTCCTTCCAG TTACTTGAAT TTGAAATAAA AAAAAGTTTG
     5461 CTGTCTTGCT ATCAAGTATA AATAGACCTG CAATTATTAA TCTTTTGTTT CCTCGTCATT
     5521 GTTCTCGTTC CCTTTCTTCC TTGTTTCTTT TTCTGCACAA TATTTCAAGC TATACCAAGC
     5581 ATACAATCAA CTATCTCATA TACAATGCCC AAAAAgAAAa gaAAAGTGat gggtgggggc
     5641 gcgccaactc aagacgaatt cacccaactc tcccaatcaa tcgccgagtt ccacacgtac
     5701 caactcggta acggccgttg ctcatctctc ctagctcagc gaatccacgc gccgccggaa
     5761 acagtatggt ccgtggtgag acgtttcgat aggccacaga tttacaaaca cttcatcaaa
     5821 agctgtaacg tgagtgaaga tttcgagatg cgagtgggat gcacgcgcga cgtgaacgtg
     5881 ataagtggat taccggcgaa tacgtctcga gagagattag atctgttgga cgatgatcgg
     5941 agagtgactg ggtttagtat aaccggtggt gaacataggc tgaggaatta taaatcggtt
     6001 acgacggttc atagatttga gaaagaagaa gaagaagaaa ggatctggac cgttgttttg
     6061 gaatcttatg ttgttgatgt accggaaggt aattcggagg aagatacgag attgtttgct
     6121 gatacggtta ttagattgaa tcttcagaaa cttgcttcga tcactgaagc tatgaacgaa
     6181 ttcTCAAGCG CTGCAGGTac tagtGGACGA GCCGAtGCtC TcGAcGAtTT tGAcCTcGAT
     6241 ATGCTGGGAT CCGACGCTCT CGATGACTTC GAcCTtGACA TGCTGGGGAG TGACGCTCTG
     6301 GACGACTTCG ATCTCGACAT GCTGGGCTCC GACGCCCTGG ATGACTTCGA TCTGGACATG
     6361 CTCATCAACT AAggatccTA GGCGGCCGCC ACCGCGGTGG AGCTCTAAGC AAATAGCTAA
     6421 ATTATATACG AATTAATATT ATGATTAAGT GTTTACGTGA GTGCGATATT TTTATTACTA
     6481 TCTTATACAG TTGTATATAC TCTATAAAAT GAGTTGTCTA TTAATTAACG CGATGAATGC
     6541 TTTCTGGGTT TACCTCTCCA ACAACTCTAG TTTACTTCTC AATACATTCA ATTGTATTTG
     6601 ATTTGTCAAT ACTTCATCAT TAATCAATTC TATAGTTTTG TTTTTCTCGT TTATTTCCAA
     6661 ATTTAATGCA TCAATTTTAT TATTCAATTT GTCGTTGATT TTGGTTAATG ATTTTATGGT
     6721 TTGATCTCTG GCATTGATTG TTTGTGTTAG TTTTTCATTA TTGATAatta aaTTATTTAA
     6781 GTTAGTTATC AACTCGGTGT TTTCAAGTTT CAAGTTTTCA ATTTCTTTAG AGTTTATTAG
     6841 ATTTGTCAAA GTTTCTGAAT TGCTTGATTG GTCCTGTAGA AGAGTATTTG TTGTTGTGGA
     6901 TAATTGATTC AATTTTTGAG ACAATTGCTG GAAGGCGTTG AAATATCTAG CATCAATCTC
     6961 ATGGTTTTTT TCCCGAGAGT CTCGTAGATT CAATTGTTTT AATATATCTT GGGACCACTC
     7021 TTGATTTGAA CTCATGGAAa ttaaaCTGGG TGTTGTGTTG TGGTGTAATG ATTGTACCCC
     7081 CTTTGCTTAT AATTGTGTGG tGACACCGAT TATTTAAAGC TGCAGCATAC GATATATATA
     7141 CATGTGTATA TATGTATACC TATGAATGTC AGTAAGTATG TATACGAACA GTATGATACT
     7201 GAAGATGACA AGGTAATGCA TCATTCTATA CGTGTCATTC TGAACGAGGC GCGCTTTCCT
     7261 TTTTTCTTTT TGCTTTTTCT TTTTTTTTCT CTTGAACTCc AGAAAAAAAA TATAAAAGAG
     7321 ATGGAGGAAC GGGAAAAAGT TAGTTGTGGT GATAGGTGGC AAGTGGTATT CCGTAAGAAC
     7381 AACAAGAAAA GCATTTCATA TTATGGCTGA ACTGAGCGAA CAAGTGCAAA ATTTAAGCAT
     7441 CAACGACAAC AACGAGAATG GTTATGTTCC TCCTCACTTA AGAGGAAAAC CAAGAAGTGC
     7501 CAGAAATAAC AGTAGCAACT ACAATAACAA CAACGGCGGC TACAACGGTG GCCGTGGCGG
     7561 TGGCAGCTTC TTTAGCAACA ACCGTCGTGG TGGTTACGGC AACGGTGGTT TCTTCGGTGG
     7621 AAACAACGGT GGCAGCggcc ggccatttaa atgtttaaac ggccacgctg gccCAATTCG
     7681 CCCTATAGTG AGTCGTATTA CAATTCACTG GCCGTCGTTT TACAACGTCG TGACTGGGAA
     7741 AACCCTGGCG TTACCCAACT TAATCGCCTT GCAGCACATC CCCCtTTCGC CAGCTGGCGT
     7801 AATAGCGAAG AGGCCCGCAC CGATCGCCCT TCCCAACAGT TGCGCAGCCT GAATGGCGAA
     7861 TGGNNNNNNN NNNNNNNNNN NNNNNNNNNN NNNNNNNNNN NNNNNNNNNN NNNNNNNNNN
     7921 NNNNNNNNNN NNNNNNNNNN NNNNNNNNNN NNNNNNNNNN NNNNNNNNNN NNNNNNNNNN
     7981 NNNNNNNCNN NNNNNNNNNN NNNNNNNNNN NNNNNNNNNN NNNNNNNNNN NNNNNNNNNN
     8041 NNNNNNNNNN NNNNNNNNNN NNNNNNNNNN NNNNNNNNNA NNNNNNNNNN NNNNNNNNNN
     8101 NNNNNNNNNN NNNNNNNNNN NNNNNNNNNC CTTTGACGTT GGAGTCCACG TTCTTTNNNN
     8161 NNNNNNNNNN NNNNNNNNNN NNNNNNNNNN NNNACCCTAT CTCGGTCTAT TCTTTTGATT
     8221 TATAAGGGAT TTTGCCGATT TCGGCCTATT GGTTAAAAAA TGAGCTGATT TAACAAAAAT
     8281 TTAACGCGAA TTTTAACAAA ATATTAACGc TTACAATTTC CTGATGCGGT ATTTTCTCCT
     8341 TACGCATCTG TGCGGTATTT CACACCGCat AGGGTAATAa ctgatataat taaattgaag
     8401 ctctaatttg tgagtttagt attaggatct ctacccttgg cgaaaagtcc tctgccaaca
     8461 atgatgatat ctgatccacc acttacaact tcgtcgacgg ttctgtactg ctgacccaat
     8521 atgcgtatat ataccaatct aagtctgtgc tccttccttc gttcttcctt ctgttcggag
     8581 attaccgaat caaaaaaatt tcaaggaaac cgaaatcaaa aaaaagaata aaaaaaaaat
     8641 gatgaattga aaaggtggtA TGGTGCACTC TCAGTACAAT CTGCTCTGAT GCCGCATAGT
     8701 TAAGCCAGCC CCGACACCCG CCAACACCCG CTGACGCGCC CTGACGGGCT TGTCTGCTCC
     8761 CGGCATCCGC TTACAGACAA GCTGTGACCG TCTCCGGGAG CTGCATGTGT CAGAGGTTTT
     8821 CACCGTCATC ACCGAAACGC GCGAGACGAA AGGGCCTCGT GATACGCCTA TTTTTATAGG
     8881 TTAATGTCAT GATAATAATG GTTTCTTAga cgtcggcgcg ccGAGGACGT CAGGTGGCAC
     8941 TTTTCGGGGA AATGTGCGCG GAACCCCTAT TTGTTTATTT TTCTAAATAC ATTCAAATAT
     9001 GTATCCGCTC ATGAGACAAT AACCCTGATA AATGCTTCAA TAATATTGAA AAAGGAAGAG
     9061 TATGAGTATT CAACATTTCC GTGTCGCCCT TATTCCCTTT TTTGCGGCAT TTTGCCTTCC
     9121 TGTTTTTGCT CACCCAGAAA CGCTGGTGAA AGTAAAAGAT GCTGAAGATC AGTTGGGTGC
     9181 ACGAGTGGGT TACATCGAAC TGGATCTCAA CAGCGGTAAG ATCCTTGAGA GTTTTCGCCC
     9241 CGAAGAACGT TTTCCAATGA TGAGCACTTT TAAAGTTCTG CTATGTGGCG CGGTATTATC
     9301 CCGTATTGAC GCCGGGCAAG AGCAACTCGG TCGCCGCATA CACTATTCTC AGAATGACTT
     9361 GGTTGAGTAC TCACCAGTCA CAGAAAAGCA TCTTACGGAT GGCATGACAG TAAGAGAATT
     9421 ATGCAGTGCT GCCATAACCA TGAGTGATAA CACTGCGGCC AACTTACTTC TGACAACGAT
     9481 CGGAGGACCG AAGGAGCTAA CCGCTTTTTT gCACAACATG GGGGATCATG TAACTCGCCT
     9541 TGATCGTTGG GAACCGGAGC TGAATGAAGC CATACCAAAC GACGAGCGTG ACACCACGAT
     9601 GCCTGTAGCA ATGGCAACAA CGTTGCGCAA ACTATTAACT GGCGAACTAC TTACTCTAGC
     9661 TTCCCGGCAA CAATTAATAG ACTGGATGGA GGCGGATAAA GTTGCAGGAC CACTTCTGCG
     9721 CTCGGCCCTT CCGGCTGGCT GGTTTATTGC TGATAAATCT GGAGCCGGTG AGCGTGGGTC
     9781 TCGCGGTATC ATTGCAGCAC TGGGGCCAGA TGGTAAGCCC TCCCGTATCG TAGTTATCTA
     9841 CACGACGGGg AGTCAGGCAA CTATGGATGA ACGAAATAGA CAGATCGCTG AGATAGGTGC
     9901 CTCACTGATT AAGCATTGGT AACTGTCAGA CCAAGTTTAC TCATATATAC TTTAGATTGA
     9961 TTTAAAACTT CATTTTTAAT TTAAAAGGAT CTAGGTGAAG ATCCTTTTTG ATAATCTCAT
    10021 GACCAAAATC CCTTAACGTG AGTTTTCGTT CCACTGAGCG TCAGACCCCG TAGAAAAGAT
    10081 CAAAGGATCT TCTTGAGATC CTTTTTTTCT GCGCGTAATC TGCTGCTTGC AAACAAAAAA
    10141 ACCACCGCTA CCAGCGGTGG TTTGTTTGCC GGATCAAGAG CTACCAACTC TTTTTCCGAA
    10201 GGTAACTGGC TTCAGCAGAG CGCAGATACC AAATACTGTt CTTCTAGTGT AGCCGTAGTT
    10261 AGGCCACCAC TTCAAGAACT CTGTAGCACC GCCTACATAC CTCGCTCTGC TAATCCTGTT
    10321 ACCAGTGGCT GCTGCCAGTG GCGATAAGTC GTGTCTTACC GGGTTGGACT CAAGACGATA
    10381 GTTACCGGAT AAGGCGCAGC GGTCGGGCTG AACGGGGGGT TCGTGCACAC AGCCCAGCTT
    10441 GGAGCGAACG ACCTACACCG AACTGAGATA CCTACAGCGT GAGCtaTGAG AAAGCGCCAC
    10501 GCTTCCCGAA GGGAGAAAGG CGGACAGGTA TCCGGTAAGC GGCAGGGTCG GAACAGGAGA
    10561 GCGCACGAGG GAGCTTCCAG GGGGaAACGC CTGGTATCTT TATAGTCCTG TCGGGTTTCG
    10621 CCACCTCTGA CTTGAGCGTC GATTTTTGTG ATGCTCGTCA GGGGGGCgGA GCCTATGGAA
    10681 AAACGCCAGC AACGCGGCCT TTTTACGGTT CCTGGCCTTT TGCTGGCCTT TTGCTCACAT
    10741 GTTCTTTCCT GCGTTATCCC CTGATTCTGT GGATAACCGT ATTACCGCCT TTGAGTGAGC
    10801 TGATACCGCT CGCCGCAGCC GAACGACCGA GCGCAGCGAG TCAGTGAGCG AGGAAGCGGA
    10861 AGAGCGCCCA ATACGCAAAC CGCCTCTCCC CGCGCGTTGG CCGATTCATT AATGCAGCTG
    10921 GCACGACAGG TTTCCCGACT GGAAAGCGGG CAGTGAGCGC AACGCAATTA ATGTGAGTTA
    10981 gCTCACTCAT TAGGCACCCC AGGCTTTACA CTTTATGCTT CCGGCTCCTA TGTTGTGTGG
    11041 AATTGTGAGC GGATAACAAT TTCACACAGG AAACAGCTAT GACCATGATT ACGCCAAGCT
    11101 CGGAATTAAC CCTCACTAAA GGGAACAAAA GCTG
//
