Features (pLannotate 1.2.2; 30 found; start..end, strand, type, name):
      7..642     +  CDS            HIS3: HIS7_YEAST - Experimental evidence at protein level: Swiss-Prot protein existence level 1. From Saccharomyces cerevisiae (strain ATCC 204508 / S288c) (Baker's yeast).
   1129..1323    +  CDS            DED1 (fragment): DED1_CANGA - Protein inferred from homology: Swiss-Prot protein existence level 3. ATP-binding RNA helicase involved in translation initiation. Remodels RNA in response to ADP and ATP concentrations by facilitating disruption, but also formation of RNA duplexes (By similarity). From Candida glabrata (strain ATCC 2001 / CBS 138 / JCM 3761 / NBRC 0622 / NRRL Y-65) (Yeast) (Torulopsis glabrata).
   1991..2341    +  CDS            CAPSD_BPMS2 (fragment): Experimental evidence at protein level: Swiss-Prot protein existence level 1. Acts as a translational repressor of viral replicase synthesis late in infection. This latter function is the result of capsid protein interaction with an RNA hairpin which contains the replicase ribosome-binding site. From Escherichia phage MS2 (Bacteriophage MS2).
   2354..3247    +  CDS            ABI1 (fragment): P2C56_ARATH - Experimental evidence at protein level: Swiss-Prot protein existence level 1. Key component and repressor of the abscisic acid (ABA) signaling pathway that regulates numerous ABA responses, such as stomatal closure, osmotic water permeability of the plasma membrane (Pos), drought-induced resistance and rhizogenesis, response to glucose, high light stress, seed germination and inhibition of vegetative growth. During the stomatal closure regulation, modulates the inward calcium-channel permeability as well as the actin reorganization in guard cells in response to ABA. Involved in t
   3248..3271    -  misc_feature   MCS (fragment): pBluescript multiple cloning site
   3585..3923    +  CDS            YO085_YEAST: Protein predicted: Swiss-Prot protein existence level 4. From Saccharomyces cerevisiae (strain ATCC 204508 / S288c) (Baker's yeast).
   4596..4992    +  promoter       ADH1 promoter: S. cerevisiae ADH1; promoter for alcohol dehydrogenase 1
   5047..5577    +  CDS            PYL1 (fragment): PYL1_ARATH - Also known as RCAR12. Experimental evidence at protein level: Swiss-Prot protein existence level 1. Receptor for abscisic acid (ABA) required for ABA-mediated responses such as stomatal closure and germination inhibition. Inhibits the activity of group-A protein phosphatases type 2C (PP2Cs) when activated by ABA (PubMed:19407143, PubMed:19855379, PubMed:19893533, PubMed:19898420, PubMed:23844015, PubMed:21658606). Can be activated by both (-)-ABA and (+)-ABA (PubMed:23844015). From Arabidopsis thaliana (Mouse-ear cress).
   5738..5763    +  CDS            VP64 (fragment): tetrameric repeat of the minimal activation domain of herpes simplex virus VP16 (Beerli et al., 1998)
   5782..5805    -  misc_feature   MCS (fragment): pBluescript multiple cloning site
   6493..6807    +  CDS            YO201_YEAST (fragment): Protein uncertain: Swiss-Prot protein existence level 5. From Saccharomyces cerevisiae (strain ATCC 204508 / S288c) (Baker's yeast).
   6803..7000    +  CDS            DED1 (fragment): DED1_YEAST - Also known as SPP81. Experimental evidence at protein level: Swiss-Prot protein existence level 1. ATP-binding RNA helicase involved in translation initiation. Remodels RNA in response to ADP and ATP concentrations by facilitating disruption, but also formation of RNA duplexes. Has weak ATP-dependent affinity for dsRNA, but strong ATP-dependent affinity for ssRNA. Acts as a virus host factor involved in the replication of the MBV and the L-A viruses by promoting the negative-strand RNA synthesis. May be involved in recognition of the preinitiation complex and DNA binding of the RN
   7075..7093    -  promoter       T7 promoter: promoter for bacteriophage T7 RNA polymerase
   7096..7253    +  CDS            lacZα (fragment): LacZα fragment of β-galactosidase; lacZ fragment
   7257..7685    +  rep_origin     f1 ori (sequence partly withheld): f1 bacteriophage origin of replication; arrow indicates direction of (+) strand synthesis
   7713..7764    -  misc_feature   bom (fragment): basis of mobility region from pBR322
   7820..7912    -  CDS            URA3 (fragment): PYRF_YEAST - Experimental evidence at protein level: Swiss-Prot protein existence level 1. From Saccharomyces cerevisiae (strain ATCC 204508 / S288c) (Baker's yeast).
   7912..8044    -  promoter       URA3 promoter (fragment): S. cerevisiae URA3
   8052..8101    -  misc_feature   bom (fragment): basis of mobility region from pBR322
   8203..8238    -  CDS            rop (fragment): Rop protein, which maintains plasmids at low copy number; rop
   8350..8454    +  promoter       AmpR promoter: bla
   8455..9315    +  CDS            AmpR: β-lactamase; bla; confers resistance to ampicillin, carbenicillin, and related antibiotics
   9486..10074   +  rep_origin     ori: high-copy-number ColE1/pMB1/pBR322/pUC origin of replication
  10257..10349   +  CDS            lacI (fragment): lac repressor; lacI; The lac repressor binds to the lac operator to inhibit transcription in E. coli. This inhibition can be relieved by adding lactose or isopropyl-β-D-thiogalactopyranoside (IPTG).
  10362..10383   +  protein_bind   CAP binding site: CAP binding activates transcription in the presence of cAMP. E. coli catabolite activator protein
  10398..10428   +  promoter       lac promoter: promoter for the E. coli lac operon
  10432..10454   +  protein_bind   lac operator (fragment): The lac repressor binds to the lac operator to inhibit transcription in E. coli. This inhibition can be relieved by adding lactose or isopropyl-β-D-thiogalactopyranoside (IPTG). lac repressor encoded by lacI
  10497..10515   +  promoter       T3 promoter: promoter for bacteriophage T3 RNA polymerase
  10564..10791   -  CDS            MRM1 (fragment): MRM1_YEAST - Also known as PET56 From Saccharomyces cerevisiae (strain ATCC 204508 / S288c) (Baker's yeast).
  10841..11028   +  promoter       HIS3 promoter: S. cerevisiae HIS3
>Addgene plasmid #135433 | pDCB014 | addgene full sequence | sequence record 308646 | Addgene NGS Result
AGCATCGAGCAAAGGATGGCGTTTGTTAAGAGGGTTACGCAGGAGACGAATATACAGCTGGCGCTGGATC
TTGACGGTGGGTCTGTTTCTGTACGGGAGAGCATACTGGGCAAGGAATATGCTAGTGGTGATGGGCAGAC
CATCCATGTGCACACTGGAGTTGGGTTTTTGGACCACATGTTGACTGCGCTGGCGAAGCATGGCGGGTGG
TCTCTGATCCTGGAGTGTATAGGGGACTTGCACATCGATGACCACCACACTGTTGAGGACTGTGGGATTG
CGCTGGGCCAAGCGTTCAAGGAGGCGCTTGGCTCCGTGCGTGGTATCAAGAGGTTCGGGCATGGGTTTGC
ACCACTGGACGAGGCGCTGAGCCGCGCTGTGGTTGACTTCTCCAATAGGCCTTTCGCCGTGGTGGAGCTG
GGCCTGAAGCGAGAACGCATAGGCCAGCTATCCACAGAGATGATCCCGCACTTCTTGGAGAGTTTCGCCA
CTGAGGCGCGTATCACCATGCATGTGGACTGTCTGCGGGGCACCAACGACCACCACCGCTCCGAATCAGC
TTTCAAGGCGCTCGCCATCGCCATCAGAGAGGCAAGAACACCTACGGGTCGCGATGACGTTCCATCCACT
AAGGGTGTCCTAGCATAGAACACAGCCCACAGCTACCACCATCAACAATATTTATATAGATAACGTACAC
ATAGAAATCACACAAACAGAGTATTTATTCTTAACTACATGAACTACCATCAGACCGTCTGGGCCACTAT
ATAATGTGCTATTCATAAACGTGATCACTCTACGTAGCAGGCGACCCCAGGTGAAAATTTTTCAGCGAGC
TGCCAGATTGTCAGGTGAAAAACTGAAAAAAACTTCTGGGCGATGAGCTTGTGGCGGGAAATTAAGTATA
TAAAGCAGTTAGTTTCTTCTGCTTCTTGTGGTTCTGGGTATTCTTGTAATATTTGGAATAATAGAAAACC
AAGACTACTGCCTTTCTTTTCATATTATAGAGGAAGAAATACGCACGAACACGATATAGAGGTAAATTTT
TTGCAAAAAGATACCAAACTATAAAAGAAATAGAAGACTAAACTACAAAAAATAAAGAAAGTAATACATA
TATCCAATATGACTGAGTTAGCAGAGCAAGTTTCCATGCCTGAAGGGCAACAAAGACGTGGTGGTTACGT
TCCACCTCACATCCGTAACGGTGGTGGCAGAAGAGGCGATTCTGCTCCTCGTGGTGGTTTCAACAACGGT
GGCGGCCGTGGTGGTTTCTTCAGAAACAACGGTGACCGTGGTGGATTCGGCTTTGGGTACCGGGCCCAAA
GTGGAAGTCACAAAACAGTGGTCCTATATAAAAGAACAAGAAAAAGATTATTTATATACAACTGCGGTCA
CAAGAAGCAACGCGAGAGAGCACAACACGCTGTTATCACGCAAACTATGTTTTGACACCGAGCCATAGCC
GTGATTGTGCGTCACATTGGGCGATAATGAACGCTAAATGACCAACTCCCATCCGTAGGAGCCCCTTAGG
GCGTGCCAATAGTTTCACGCGCTTAATGCGAAGTGCTCGGAACGGACAACTGTGGTCGTTTGGCACCGGG
AAAGTGGTACTAGACCGAGAGTTTCGCATTTGTATGGCAGGACGTTCTGGGAGCTTCGCGTCTAAAGCTT
TTTCGGGCGCGAAATGCAGACCAGACCAGAACAAAACAACTGACAAGAAGGCGTTTAATTTAATATGTTG
TTCACTCGCGCCTGGGCTGTTGTTATTCGGCTAGATACATACGTGTTTGTGCGTATGTAGTTATATCATA
TATAAGTATATTAGGATGAGGCGGTGAAAGAGATTTTTTTTTTTTCGCTTAATTTATTCTTTTCTCTATC
TTTTTTCCTACATCTTGTTCAAAAGAGTAGCAAAAACAACAATCAATACAATAAAATAATGTCTCTCGAG
ATGCCCAAAAAGAAAAGAAAAGTGGGTAGTATGGCTTCTAACTTTACTCAGTTCGTTCTCGTCGACAATG
GCGGAACTGGCGACGTGACTGTCGCCCCAAGCAACTTCGCTAACGGGATCGCTGAATGGATCAGCTCTAA
CTCGCGTTCACAGGCTTACAAAGTAACCTGTAGCGTTCGTCAGAGCTCTGCGCAGAATCGCAAATACACC
ATCAAAGTCGAGGTGCCTAAAGGCGCCTGGCGTTCGTACTTAAATATGGAACTAACCATTCCAATTTTCG
CCACGAATTCCGACTGCGAGCTTATTGTTAAGGCAATGCAAGGTCTCCTAAAAGATGGAAACCCGATTCC
CTCAGCAATCGCAGCAAACTCCGGCATCTACGGCTCCACGCGTGTGCCTTTGTATGGTTTTACTTCGATT
TGTGGAAGAAGACCTGAGATGGAAGCTGCTGTTTCGACTATACCAAGATTCCTTCAATCTTCCTCTGGTT
CGATGTTAGATGGTCGGTTTGATCCTCAATCCGCCGCTCATTTCTTCGGTGTTTACGACGGCCATGGCGG
TTCTCAGGTAGCGAACTATTGTAGAGAGAGGATGCATTTGGCTTTGGCGGAGGAGATAGCTAAGGAGAAA
CCGATGCTCTGCGATGGTGATACGTGGCTGGAGAAGTGGAAGAAAGCTCTTTTCAACTCGTTCCTGAGAG
TTGACTCGGAGATTGAGTCAGTTGCGCCGGAGACGGTTGGGTCAACGTCGGTGGTTGCCGTTGTTTTCCC
GTCTCACATCTTCGTCGCTAACTGCGGTGACTCTAGAGCCGTTCTTTGCCGCGGCAAAACTGCACTTCCA
TTATCCGTTGACCATAAACCGGATAGAGAAGATGAAGCTGCGAGGATTGAAGCCGCAGGAGGGAAAGTGA
TTCAGTGGAATGGAGCTCGTGTTTTCGGTGTTCTCGCCATGTCGAGATCCATTGGCGATAGATACTTGAA
ACCATCCATCATTCCTGATCCGGAAGTGACGGCTGTGAAGAGAGTAAAAGAAGATGATTGTCTGATTTTG
GCGAGTGACGGGGTTTGGGATGTAATGACGGATGAAGAAGCGTGTGAGATGGCAAGGAAGCGGATTCTCT
TGTGGCACAAGAAAAACGCGGTGGCTGGGGATGCATCGTTGCTCGCGGATGAGCGGAGAAAGGAAGGGAA
AGATCCTGCGGCGATGTCCGCGGCTGAGTATTTGTCAAAGCTGGCGATACAGAGAGGAAGCAAAGACAAC
ATAAGTGTGGTGGTGGTTGATTTGAAGGCGGCCGCCACCGCGGTGGAGCTCTAAAGTGCTTTTAACTAAG
AATTATTAGTCTTTTCTGCTTATTTTTTCATCATAGTTTAGAACACTTTATATTAACGAATAGTTTATGA
ATCTATTTAGGTTTAAAAATTGATACAGTTTTATAAGTTACTTTTTCAAAGACTCGTGCTGTCTATTGCA
TAATGCACTGGAAGGGGAAAAAAAAGGTGCACACGCGTGGCTTTTTCTTGAATTTGCAGTTTGAAAAATG
GCCCTAAAACAAGAAGAGGGTTGACTACATCACGATGAGGGGGATCGAAGAAATGATGGTAAATGAAATA
GGAAATCAAGGAGCATGAAGGCAAAAGACAAATATAAGGGTCGAACGAAAAATAAAGTGAAAAGTGTTGA
TATGATGTATTTGGCTTTGCGGCGCCGAAAAAACGAGTTTACGCAATTGCACAATCATGCTGACTCTGTG
GCGGACCCGCGCTCTTGCCGGCCCGGCGATAACGCTGGGCGTGAGGCTGTGCCCGGCGGAGTTTTTTGCG
CCTGCATTTTCCAAGGTTTACCCTGCGCTAAGGGGCGAGATTGGAGAAGCAATAAGAATGCCGGTTGGGG
TTGCGATGATGACGACCACGACAACTGGTGTCATTATTTAAGTTGCCGAAAGAACCTGAGTGCATTTGCA
ACATGAGTATACTAGAAGAATGAGCCAAGACTTGCGAGACGCGAGTTTGCCGGTGGTGCGAACAATAGAG
CGACCATGACCTTGAAGGTGAGACGCGCATAACCGCTAGAGTACTTTGAAGAGGAAACAGCAATAGGGTT
GCTACCAGTATAAATAGACAGGTACATACAACACTGGAAATGGTTGTCTGTTTGAGTACGCTTTCAATTC
ATTTGGGTGTGCACTTTATTATGTTACAATATGGAAGGGAACTTTACACTTCTCCTATGCACATATATTA
ATTAAAGTCCAATGCTAGTAGAGAAGGGGGGTAACACCCCTCCGCGCTCTTTTCCGATTTTTTTCTAAAC
CGTGGAATATTTCGGATATCCTTTTGTTGTTTCCGGGTGTACAATATGGACTTCCTCTTTTCTGGCAACC
AAACCCATACATCGGGATTCCTATAATACCTTCGTTGGTCTCCCTAACATGTAGGTGGCGGAGGGGAGAT
ATACAATAGAACAGATACCAGACAGGACATAATGGGCTAAACAAGACTACACCAATTACACTGCCTCATT
GATGGTGGTACATAACGAACTAATACTGTAGCCCTAGACTTGATAGCCATCATCATATCGAAGTTTCACT
ACCCTTTTTCCATTTGCCATCTATTGAAGTAATAATAGGCGCATGCAACTTCTTTTCTTTTTTTTTCTTT
TCTCTCTCCCCCGTTGTTGTCTCACCATATCCGCAATGACAAAAAAATGATGGAAGACACTAAAGGAAAA
AATTAACGACAAAGACAGCACCAACAGATGTCGTTGTTCCAGAGCTGATGAGGGGTATCTCGAAGCACAC
GAAACTTTTTCCTTCCTTCATTCACGCACACTACTCTCTAATGAGCAACGGTATACGGCCTTCCTTCCAG
TTACTTGAATTTGAAATAAAAAAAAGTTTGCTGTCTTGCTATCAAGTATAAATAGACCTGCAATTATTAA
TCTTTTGTTTCCTCGTCATTGTTCTCGTTCCCTTTCTTCCTTGTTTCTTTTTCTGCACAATATTTCAAGC
TATACCAAGCATACAATCAACTATCTCATATACAATGCCCAAAAAGAAAAGAAAAGTGATGGGTGGGGGC
GCGCCAACTCAAGACGAATTCACCCAACTCTCCCAATCAATCGCCGAGTTCCACACGTACCAACTCGGTA
ACGGCCGTTGCTCATCTCTCCTAGCTCAGCGAATCCACGCGCCGCCGGAAACAGTATGGTCCGTGGTGAG
ACGTTTCGATAGGCCACAGATTTACAAACACTTCATCAAAAGCTGTAACGTGAGTGAAGATTTCGAGATG
CGAGTGGGATGCACGCGCGACGTGAACGTGATAAGTGGATTACCGGCGAATACGTCTCGAGAGAGATTAG
ATCTGTTGGACGATGATCGGAGAGTGACTGGGTTTAGTATAACCGGTGGTGAACATAGGCTGAGGAATTA
TAAATCGGTTACGACGGTTCATAGATTTGAGAAAGAAGAAGAAGAAGAAAGGATCTGGACCGTTGTTTTG
GAATCTTATGTTGTTGATGTACCGGAAGGTAATTCGGAGGAAGATACGAGATTGTTTGCTGATACGGTTA
TTAGATTGAATCTTCAGAAACTTGCTTCGATCACTGAAGCTATGAACGAATTCTCAAGCGCTGCAGGTAC
TAGTGGACGAGCCGATGCTCTCGACGATTTTGACCTCGATATGCTGGGATCCGACGCTCTCGATGACTTC
GACCTTGACATGCTGGGGAGTGACGCTCTGGACGACTTCGATCTCGACATGCTGGGCTCCGACGCCCTGG
ATGACTTCGATCTGGACATGCTCATCAACTAAGGATCCTAGGCGGCCGCCACCGCGGTGGAGCTCTAAGC
AAATAGCTAAATTATATACGAATTAATATTATGATTAAGTGTTTACGTGAGTGCGATATTTTTATTACTA
TCTTATACAGTTGTATATACTCTATAAAATGAGTTGTCTATTAATTAACGCGATGAATGCTTTCTGGGTT
TACCTCTCCAACAACTCTAGTTTACTTCTCAATACATTCAATTGTATTTGATTTGTCAATACTTCATCAT
TAATCAATTCTATAGTTTTGTTTTTCTCGTTTATTTCCAAATTTAATGCATCAATTTTATTATTCAATTT
GTCGTTGATTTTGGTTAATGATTTTATGGTTTGATCTCTGGCATTGATTGTTTGTGTTAGTTTTTCATTA
TTGATAATTAAATTATTTAAGTTAGTTATCAACTCGGTGTTTTCAAGTTTCAAGTTTTCAATTTCTTTAG
AGTTTATTAGATTTGTCAAAGTTTCTGAATTGCTTGATTGGTCCTGTAGAAGAGTATTTGTTGTTGTGGA
TAATTGATTCAATTTTTGAGACAATTGCTGGAAGGCGTTGAAATATCTAGCATCAATCTCATGGTTTTTT
TCCCGAGAGTCTCGTAGATTCAATTGTTTTAATATATCTTGGGACCACTCTTGATTTGAACTCATGGAAA
TTAAACTGGGTGTTGTGTTGTGGTGTAATGATTGTACCCCCTTTGCTTATAATTGTGTGGTGACACCGAT
TATTTAAAGCTGCAGCATACGATATATATACATGTGTATATATGTATACCTATGAATGTCAGTAAGTATG
TATACGAACAGTATGATACTGAAGATGACAAGGTAATGCATCATTCTATACGTGTCATTCTGAACGAGGC
GCGCTTTCCTTTTTTCTTTTTGCTTTTTCTTTTTTTTTCTCTTGAACTCCAGAAAAAAAATATAAAAGAG
ATGGAGGAACGGGAAAAAGTTAGTTGTGGTGATAGGTGGCAAGTGGTATTCCGTAAGAACAACAAGAAAA
GCATTTCATATTATGGCTGAACTGAGCGAACAAGTGCAAAATTTAAGCATCAACGACAACAACGAGAATG
GTTATGTTCCTCCTCACTTAAGAGGAAAACCAAGAAGTGCCAGAAATAACAGTAGCAACTACAATAACAA
CAACGGCGGCTACAACGGTGGCCGTGGCGGTGGCAGCTTCTTTAGCAACAACCGTCGTGGTGGTTACGGC
AACGGTGGTTTCTTCGGTGGAAACAACGGTGGCAGCGGCCGGCCATTTAAATGTTTAAACGGCCACGCTG
GCCCCCTATAGTGAGTCGTATTACAATTCACTGGCCGTCGTTTTACAACGTCGTGACTGGGAAAACCCTG
GCGTTACCCAACTTAATCGCCTTGCAGCACATCCCCCTTTCGCCAGCTGGCGTAATAGCGAAGAGGCCCG
CACCGATCGCCCTTCCCAACAGTTGCGCAGCCTGAATGGCGAATGG
[124 nt withheld, positions 7257-7380]
C
[91 nt withheld, positions 7382-7472]
A
[49 nt withheld, positions 7474-7522]
CCTTTGACGTTGGAGTCCACGTTCTTT
[37 nt withheld, positions 7550-7586]
ACCCTATCTCGGTCTATTCTTTTGATTTATAAGGGATTTTGCCGATTTCGGCCTATTGGTTAAAAAATGA
GCTGATTTAACAAAAATTTAACGCGAATTTTAACAAAATATTAACGCTTACAATTTCCTGATGCGGTATT
TTCTCCTTACGCATCTGTGCGGTATTTCACACCGCATAGGGTAATAACTGATATAATTAAATTGAAGCTC
TAATTTGTGAGTTTAGTATTAGGATCTCTACCCTTGGCGAAAAGTCCTCTGCCAACAATGATGATATCTG
ATCCACCACTTACAACTTCGTCGACGGTTCTGTACTGCTGACCCAATATGCGTATATATACCAATCTAAG
TCTGTGCTCCTTCCTTCGTTCTTCCTTCTGTTCGGAGATTACCGAATCAAAAAAATTTCAAGGAAACCGA
AATCAAAAAAAAGAATAAAAAAAAAATGATGAATTGAAAAGGTGGTATGGTGCACTCTCAGTACAATCTG
CTCTGATGCCGCATAGTTAAGCCAGCCCCGACACCCGCCAACACCCGCTGACGCGCCCTGACGGGCTTGT
CTGCTCCCGGCATCCGCTTACAGACAAGCTGTGACCGTCTCCGGGAGCTGCATGTGTCAGAGGTTTTCAC
CGTCATCACCGAAACGCGCGAGACGAAAGGGCCTCGTGATACGCCTATTTTTATAGGTTAATGTCATGAT
AATAATGGTTTCTTAGACGTCGGCGCGCCGAGGACGTCAGGTGGCACTTTTCGGGGAAATGTGCGCGGAA
CCCCTATTTGTTTATTTTTCTAAATACATTCAAATATGTATCCGCTCATGAGACAATAACCCTGATAAAT
GCTTCAATAATATTGAAAAAGGAAGAGTATGAGTATTCAACATTTCCGTGTCGCCCTTATTCCCTTTTTT
GCGGCATTTTGCCTTCCTGTTTTTGCTCACCCAGAAACGCTGGTGAAAGTAAAAGATGCTGAAGATCAGT
TGGGTGCACGAGTGGGTTACATCGAACTGGATCTCAACAGCGGTAAGATCCTTGAGAGTTTTCGCCCCGA
AGAACGTTTTCCAATGATGAGCACTTTTAAAGTTCTGCTATGTGGCGCGGTATTATCCCGTATTGACGCC
GGGCAAGAGCAACTCGGTCGCCGCATACACTATTCTCAGAATGACTTGGTTGAGTACTCACCAGTCACAG
AAAAGCATCTTACGGATGGCATGACAGTAAGAGAATTATGCAGTGCTGCCATAACCATGAGTGATAACAC
TGCGGCCAACTTACTTCTGACAACGATCGGAGGACCGAAGGAGCTAACCGCTTTTTTGCACAACATGGGG
GATCATGTAACTCGCCTTGATCGTTGGGAACCGGAGCTGAATGAAGCCATACCAAACGACGAGCGTGACA
CCACGATGCCTGTAGCAATGGCAACAACGTTGCGCAAACTATTAACTGGCGAACTACTTACTCTAGCTTC
CCGGCAACAATTAATAGACTGGATGGAGGCGGATAAAGTTGCAGGACCACTTCTGCGCTCGGCCCTTCCG
GCTGGCTGGTTTATTGCTGATAAATCTGGAGCCGGTGAGCGTGGGTCTCGCGGTATCATTGCAGCACTGG
GGCCAGATGGTAAGCCCTCCCGTATCGTAGTTATCTACACGACGGGGAGTCAGGCAACTATGGATGAACG
AAATAGACAGATCGCTGAGATAGGTGCCTCACTGATTAAGCATTGGTAACTGTCAGACCAAGTTTACTCA
TATATACTTTAGATTGATTTAAAACTTCATTTTTAATTTAAAAGGATCTAGGTGAAGATCCTTTTTGATA
ATCTCATGACCAAAATCCCTTAACGTGAGTTTTCGTTCCACTGAGCGTCAGACCCCGTAGAAAAGATCAA
AGGATCTTCTTGAGATCCTTTTTTTCTGCGCGTAATCTGCTGCTTGCAAACAAAAAAACCACCGCTACCA
GCGGTGGTTTGTTTGCCGGATCAAGAGCTACCAACTCTTTTTCCGAAGGTAACTGGCTTCAGCAGAGCGC
AGATACCAAATACTGTTCTTCTAGTGTAGCCGTAGTTAGGCCACCACTTCAAGAACTCTGTAGCACCGCC
TACATACCTCGCTCTGCTAATCCTGTTACCAGTGGCTGCTGCCAGTGGCGATAAGTCGTGTCTTACCGGG
TTGGACTCAAGACGATAGTTACCGGATAAGGCGCAGCGGTCGGGCTGAACGGGGGGTTCGTGCACACAGC
CCAGCTTGGAGCGAACGACCTACACCGAACTGAGATACCTACAGCGTGAGCTATGAGAAAGCGCCACGCT
TCCCGAAGGGAGAAAGGCGGACAGGTATCCGGTAAGCGGCAGGGTCGGAACAGGAGAGCGCACGAGGGAG
CTTCCAGGGGGAAACGCCTGGTATCTTTATAGTCCTGTCGGGTTTCGCCACCTCTGACTTGAGCGTCGAT
TTTTGTGATGCTCGTCAGGGGGGCGGAGCCTATGGAAAAACGCCAGCAACGCGGCCTTTTTACGGTTCCT
GGCCTTTTGCTGGCCTTTTGCTCACATGTTCTTTCCTGCGTTATCCCCTGATTCTGTGGATAACCGTATT
ACCGCCTTTGAGTGAGCTGATACCGCTCGCCGCAGCCGAACGACCGAGCGCAGCGAGTCAGTGAGCGAGG
AAGCGGAAGAGCGCCCAATACGCAAACCGCCTCTCCCCGCGCGTTGGCCGATTCATTAATGCAGCTGGCA
CGACAGGTTTCCCGACTGGAAAGCGGGCAGTGAGCGCAACGCAATTAATGTGAGTTAGCTCACTCATTAG
GCACCCCAGGCTTTACACTTTATGCTTCCGGCTCGTATGTTGTGTGGAATTGTGAGCGGATAACAATTTC
ACACAGGAAACAGCTATGACCATGATTACGCCAAGCTCGGAATTAACCCTCACTAAAGGGAACAAAAGCT
GGGCCGGCCATTTAAATGTTTAAACGGCCACGCTGGCCGCTGCACGGTCCTGTTCCCTAGCATGTACGTG
AGCGTATTTCCTTTTAAACCACGACGCTTTGTCTTCATTCAACGTTTCCCATTGTTTTTTTCTACTATTG
CTTTGCTGTGGGAAAAACTTATCGAAAGATGACGACTTTTTCTTAATTCTCGTTTTAAGAGCTTGGTGAG
CGCTAGGAGTCACTGCCAGGTATCGTTTGAACACGGCATTAGTCAGGGAAGTCATAACACAGTCCTTTCC
CGCAATTTTCTTTTTCTATTACTCTTGGCCTCCTCTAGTACACTCTATATTTTTTTATGCCTCGGTAATG
ATTTTCATTTTTTTTTTTCCACCTAGCGGATGACTCTTTTTTTTTCTTAGCGATTGGCATTATCACATAA
TGAATTATACATTATATAAAGTAATGTGATTTCTTCGAAGAATATACTAAAAAATGAGCAGGCAAGATAA
ACGAAGGCAAAGAGGCTCTATATGTATATAAAGCTGCGGATGCCTTCTGATTTAATCTAGTTCTAGTTTA
CTTCAGGTTTACTTAAAGTTGAGATAATTGAAGCAAAGAGA
